>Addgene plasmid #37173 | UQ5784 | addgene partial sequence | sequence record 47863 | pRcoM1bs-R 5'-GAGAGGCGGTTTGCGTATT
AGTGAGACGGGCAACAGCTGATTGCCCTTCACCGCCTGGCCCTGAGAGAGTTGCAGCAAGCGGTCCACGC
TGGTTTGCCCCAGCAGGCGAAAATCCTGTTTGATGGTGGTTAACGGCGGGATATAACATGAGCTGTCTTC
GGTATCGTCGTATCCCACTACCGAGATATCCGCACCAACGCGCAGCCCGGACTCGGTAATGGCGCGCATT
GCGCCCAGCGCCATCTGATCGTTGGCAACCAGCATCGCAGTGGGAACGATGCCCTCATTCAGCATTTGCA
TGGTTTGTTGAAAACCGGACATGGCACTCCAGTCGCCTTCCCGTTCCGCTATCGGCTGAATTTGATTGCG
AGTGAGATATTTATGCCAGCCAGCCAGACGCAGACGCGCCGAGACAGAACTTAATGGGCCCGCTAACAGC
GCGATTTGCTGGTGACCCAATGCGACCAGATGCTCCACGCCCAGTCGCGTACCGTCTTCATGGGAGAAAA
TAATACTGTTGATGGGTGTCTGGTCAGAGACATCAAGAAATAACGCCGGAACATTAGTGCAGGCAGCTTC
CACAGCAATGGCATCCTGGTCATCCAGCGGATAGTTAATGATCAGCCCACTGACGCGTTGCGCGAGAAGA
TTGTGCACCGCCGCTTTACAGGCTTCGACGCCGCTTCGTTCTACCATCGACACCACCACGCTGGCACCCA
GTTGATCGGCGCGAGATTTAATCGCCGCGACAATTTGCGACGGCGCGTGCAGGGCCAGACTGGAGGTGGC
AACGCCAATCAGCAACGACTGTTTGCCCCGCCAGTTGTTGTGCCACGCGGTTGGGAATGTAATTCAGCTC
CGCCATCGCCGCTT
