[The description below was written by a language model from this plasmid's Addgene catalogue record.]
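Description:
UQ5784 is the strain designation for an E. coli DH5alpha isolate carrying the plasmid pUX3025, a bacterial construct built on the pEXT20 vector. According to the record, pUX3025 was made by transferring a fragment of roughly 5 kb, released from the parent plasmid pUX2996 with BamHI and XhoI, into pEXT20 that had been cut with BamHI and SalI. Because XhoI and SalI leave compatible overhangs, that junction would be a hybrid that neither enzyme is expected to recut, while the BamHI site at the other end should be retained. The plasmid is selected with ampicillin and is listed as high copy; the origin of replication is not named in the record, and no feature table is available to confirm individual elements.

The record does not state which genes, promoters or reporters lie within the ~5-kb fragment, so its content cannot be described in detail. The depositor notes only that the construct is useful for mutagenesis and excision of the "e + f" binding region, which implies that the fragment contains a pair of DNA sites recognised by a regulatory protein. The name of the listed 3′ sequencing primer refers to RcoM, hinting that the work may concern binding sites for that regulator, but this is not stated explicitly. In practice the plasmid appears to serve as an intermediate for altering or removing this binding region, with further usage details supplied in separate depositor documentation. The repository has not functionally tested the strain.
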