Addgene plasmid #37173: UQ5784
Depositing lab: Gary Roberts. Depositing organization: University of Wisconsin, Madison.
Backbone
  Vector backbone: pUX3025
  Modifications to backbone: ~5-kb BamHI + XhoI fragment from pUX2996 cloned into BamHI + SalI-cut pEXT20.
Growth in bacteria
  Bacterial resistance: Ampicillin, 100 μg/mL
  Growth temperature: 37°C
  Growth strain: DH5alpha
  Copy number: High Copy
Gene/Insert
  Gene/Insert name: ~5-kb BamHI + XhoI fragment from pUX2996 cloned into BamHI + SalI-cut pEXT20
  Cloning method: Unknown
  Sequencing primers: 5′ NA; 3′ pRcoM1bs-R
Terms and licenses: Academic/Nonprofit Terms; Industry Terms: Not Available to Industry
Depositor comments: This strain contains Roberts lab plasmid pUX3025 which contains ~5-kb BamHI + XhoI fragment from pUX2996 cloned into BamHI + SalI-cut pEXT20. Useful for mutagenesis and excision of the “e + f” binding region. For strain usage details see attached pdf. Please note that this strain has not been tested functionally by Addgene.
How to cite: UQ5784 was a gift from Gary Roberts (Addgene plasmid # 37173)
